>Addgene plasmid #237632 | pUC19_msfGFP-TCOF1-repair-template | addgene full sequence | sequence record 471719 | Addgene NGS Result
GAGATACCTACAGCGTGAGCTATGAGAAAGCGCCACGCTTCCCGAAGGGAGAAAGGCGGACAGGTATCCG
GTAAGCGGCAGGGTCGGAACAGGAGAGCGCACGAGGGAGCTTCCAGGGGGAAACGCCTGGTATCTTTATA
GTCCTGTCGGGTTTCGCCACCTCTGACTTGAGCGTCGATTTTTGTGATGCTCGTCAGGGGGGCGGAGCCT
ATGGAAAAACGCCAGCAACGCGGCCTTTTTACGGTTCCTGGCCTTTTGCTGGCCTTTTGCTCACATGTTC
TTTCCTGCGTTATCCCCTGATTCTGTGGATAACCGTATTACCGCCTTTGAGTGAGCTGATACCGCTCGCC
GCAGCCGAACGACCGAGCGCAGCGAGTCAGTGAGCGAGGAAGCGGAAGAGCGCCCAATACGCAAACCGCC
TCTCCCCGCGCGTTGGCCGATTCATTAATGCAGCTGGCACGACAGGTTTCCCGACTGGAAAGCGGGCAGT
GAGCGCAACGCAATTAATGTGAGTTAGCTCACTCATTAGGCACCCCAGGCTTTACACTTTATGCTTCCGG
CTCGTATGTTGTGTGGAATTGTGAGCGGATAACAATTTCACACAGGAAACAGCTATGACCATGATTACGC
CAAGCTTGCATGCCTGCAGGCCTCTTCCCCACCTCACCCCACCCCACCTGGACAGCCCAGCAGCGCAGAC
TAGGGGTTCTGGGTTTAGGGTTCCCAGGCAATAGCAGGGTGTTTTCTCATGCCTAGACTCATGCAGTGCC
CTCTGCCAGTCCTCTCCTTTGCACCCAGCAATTTCGGGTGTCTTTATGCCTCAGCTTAGATATCTCTCTG
GGGTTCGGTGCTCCTCCTTGGGGCGCCCATAGGCTGCATCTGTCCCTGACAAGGCACACAAGATATTGAA
CTATAGTTGCTTGGTTACGGACAGTCGTCTCTGTGAGCTTTGAGGGCAACTGCCATGTATTATGCATCTT
TTGAATCCCCCTAGCCTAGCCGGGTGCTAGCCCAAGTTAGGTGCTTATTACAGATTTGTTCAGTTAGCGA
ATGAATCAATGAATAAACTGGCAATTCGTGTCTGGTTCATGGGCACCAAAAACCGTGCGAAATGGATAAA
TGAGCAGGTAATGGCAGTACAAAGTTCGGATCTAGAGAAAGATCCAGATTAGGGAGTTCAGAGATGAGTA
AAACGCAGACCCAGCCATCAGAGAATTAACAAGGAAGATAAATCTCTTCAAGAAGCCAGCCGGAAGGATT
AAAAGAGAGTCGTCCAAGTCCCGGCCGGCCCCGGGGGCGGGTCCCTGTCTAGCCCCGCATGCTCCGCGCC
AATGGGCGGTATTGTTGATCACGAGTCTCCGCCCCCTTCGCCTTGAGGGGCGGGGCCGGCCACTCCCGGA
GAGGGGACTACGTTTCCCGGCGCGCCGCGCGGCCGGAGCGAAAGAGGAGCCGGAAGTGGGGCGCGCGAGG
TCTAAGGGCGCGAGAAAAGTGGCGGGCGGGGACTAAGGCGGGGCGTGCAGGTAGCCGGCCGGCCGGGGGT
CGCGGGTATGGTGAGCAAGGGCGAGGAGCTGTTCACCGGGGTGGTGCCCATCCTGGTCGAGCTGGACGGC
GACGTAAACGGCCACAAGTTCAGCGTGCGCGGCGAGGGCGAGGGCGATGCCACCAACGGCAAGCTGACCC
TGAAGTTCATCTGCACCACCGGCAAGCTGCCCGTGCCCTGGCCCACCCTCGTGACCACCCTGACCTACGG
CGTGCAGTGCTTCAGCCGCTACCCCGACCACATGAAGCAGCACGACTTCTTCAAGTCCGCCATGCCCGAA
GGCTACGTCCAGGAGCGCACCATCTCCTTCAAGGACGACGGCACCTACAAGACCCGCGCCGAGGTGAAGT
TCGAGGGCGACACCCTGGTGAACCGCATCGAGCTGAAGGGCATCGACTTCAAGGAGGACGGCAACATCCT
GGGGCACAAGCTGGAGTACAACTTCAACAGCCACAACGTCTATATCACGGCCGACAAGCAGAAGAACGGC
ATCAAGGCGAACTTCAAGATCCGCCACAACGTCGAGGACGGCAGCGTGCAGCTCGCCGACCACTACCAGC
AGAACACCCCCATCGGCGACGGCCCCGTGCTGCTGCCCGACAACCACTACCTGAGCACCCAGTCCAAGCT
GAGCAAAGACCCCAACGAGAAGCGCGATCACATGGTCCTGCTGGAGTTCGTGACCGCCGCCGGGATCACT
CTCGGCATGGACGAGCTGTACAAAGGAGGAGGCGGATCCGGAGGCGGAGGATCCGCCGAGGCCAGGAAGC
GGCGGGAGCTACTTCCCCTGATCTACCACCATCTGCTGCGGGCTGGCTATGTGCGTGCGGCGCGGGAAGT
GAAGGAGCAGAGCGGCCAGGTAAGCGTTCGTGGGCCGTGTGCGAGGGCCGCGTGCAAGATGTGGAGATCA
GCGGCCCGCGGCCCGCGCCCCGTCCCCAGGCGACCCGGCAGGCGCCCGGAGCCGGGTCCCGCAGTGCTCG
ACGGCGCGGCCAGGGGTACCGGAGGAGCCGCAATCTCTGCCTTCCCACTGCGACTTCAGTTCCCCTGGGC
CTCACTTTCCTCATCCGGGCAGTGGGTTGGGCCAGAAAGTGTGCTCGCAGGGGCCGAACTTTGTAATTCC
CGCTTCCCTTACCTCCACGCCCTTCCTGGTAGCGGGTATTTTAAGTTTCCTAAGTCTCCCGCCACGTGGC
TAGGCTCTGCGCGGCCCCCCCTGGGGCAAGGAGGTTGCTGCGAGTCTCGGGGGTGGATTGCGACCAGCCC
CTCGGGGGAGCGCCTGGAAAAGGGACCCTACAGCCTCTTAGTTGAGCTGGAACTCAGGCCTTTAGCGATT
GTCTGTACTGAGACGGTCAGCTTTGTACCGAGCTCGAATTCACTGGCCGTCGTTTTACAACGTCGTGACT
GGGAAAACCCTGGCGTTACCCAACTTAATCGCCTTGCAGCACATCCCCCTTTCGCCAGCTGGCGTAATAG
CGAAGAGGCCCGCACCGATCGCCCTTCCCAACAGTTGCGCAGCCTGAATGGCGAATGGCGCCTGATGCGG
TATTTTCTCCTTACGCATCTGTGCGGTATTTCACACCGCATATGGTGCACTCTCAGTACAATCTGCTCTG
ATGCCGCATAGTTAAGCCAGCCCCGACACCCGCCAACACCCGCTGACGCGCCCTGACGGGCTTGTCTGCT
CCCGGCATCCGCTTACAGACAAGCTGTGACCGTCTCCGGGAGCTGCATGTGTCAGAGGTTTTCACCGTCA
TCACCGAAACGCGCGAGACGAAAGGGCCTCGTGATACGCCTATTTTTATAGGTTAATGTCATGATAATAA
TGGTTTCTTAGACGTCAGGTGGCACTTTTCGGGGAAATGTGCGCGGAACCCCTATTTGTTTATTTTTCTA
AATACATTCAAATATGTATCCGCTCATGAGACAATAACCCTGATAAATGCTTCAATAATATTGAAAAAGG
AAGAGTATGAGTATTCAACATTTCCGTGTCGCCCTTATTCCCTTTTTTGCGGCATTTTGCCTTCCTGTTT
TTGCTCACCCAGAAACGCTGGTGAAAGTAAAAGATGCTGAAGATCAGTTGGGTGCACGAGTGGGTTACAT
CGAACTGGATCTCAACAGCGGTAAGATCCTTGAGAGTTTTCGCCCCGAAGAACGTTTTCCAATGATGAGC
ACTTTTAAAGTTCTGCTATGTGGCGCGGTATTATCCCGTATTGACGCCGGGCAAGAGCAACTCGGTCGCC
GCATACACTATTCTCAGAATGACTTGGTTGAGTACTCACCAGTCACAGAAAAGCATCTTACGGATGGCAT
GACAGTAAGAGAATTATGCAGTGCTGCCATAACCATGAGTGATAACACTGCGGCCAACTTACTTCTGACA
ACGATCGGAGGACCGAAGGAGCTAACCGCTTTTTTGCACAACATGGGGGATCATGTAACTCGCCTTGATC
GTTGGGAACCGGAGCTGAATGAAGCCATACCAAACGACGAGCGTGACACCACGATGCCTGTAGCAATGGC
AACAACGTTGCGCAAACTATTAACTGGCGAACTACTTACTCTAGCTTCCCGGCAACAATTAATAGACTGG
ATGGAGGCGGATAAAGTTGCAGGACCACTTCTGCGCTCGGCCCTTCCGGCTGGCTGGTTTATTGCTGATA
AATCTGGAGCCGGTGAGCGTGGGTCTCGCGGTATCATTGCAGCACTGGGGCCAGATGGTAAGCCCTCCCG
TATCGTAGTTATCTACACGACGGGGAGTCAGGCAACTATGGATGAACGAAATAGACAGATCGCTGAGATA
GGTGCCTCACTGATTAAGCATTGGTAACTGTCAGACCAAGTTTACTCATATATACTTTAGATTGATTTAA
AACTTCATTTTTAATTTAAAAGGATCTAGGTGAAGATCCTTTTTGATAATCTCATGACCAAAATCCCTTA
ACGTGAGTTTTCGTTCCACTGAGCGTCAGACCCCGTAGAAAAGATCAAAGGATCTTCTTGAGATCCTTTT
TTTCTGCGCGTAATCTGCTGCTTGCAAACAAAAAAACCACCGCTACCAGCGGTGGTTTGTTTGCCGGATC
AAGAGCTACCAACTCTTTTTCCGAAGGTAACTGGCTTCAGCAGAGCGCAGATACCAAATACTGTTCTTCT
AGTGTAGCCGTAGTTAGGCCACCACTTCAAGAACTCTGTAGCACCGCCTACATACCTCGCTCTGCTAATC
CTGTTACCAGTGGCTGCTGCCAGTGGCGATAAGTCGTGTCTTACCGGGTTGGACTCAAGACGATAGTTAC
CGGATAAGGCGCAGCGGTCGGGCTGAACGGGGGGTTCGTGCACACAGCCCAGCTTGGAGCGAACGACCTA
CACCGAACT
Features (pLannotate 1.2.2; 12 found; start..end, strand, type, name):
    400..492     +  CDS            lacI (fragment): lac repressor; lacI; The lac repressor binds to the lac operator to inhibit transcription in E. coli. This inhibition can be relieved by adding lactose or isopropyl-β-D-thiogalactopyranoside (IPTG).
    505..526     +  protein_bind   CAP binding site: CAP binding activates transcription in the presence of cAMP. E. coli catabolite activator protein
    541..571     +  promoter       lac promoter: promoter for the E. coli lac operon
    579..595     +  protein_bind   lac operator: The lac repressor binds to the lac operator to inhibit transcription in E. coli. This inhibition can be relieved by adding lactose or isopropyl-β-D-thiogalactopyranoside (IPTG). lac repressor encoded by lacI
    632..650     -  misc_feature   MCS (fragment): pUC18/19 multiple cloning site
   1548..2263    +  CDS            SiriusGFP (fragment): enhanced GFP (EGFP) derivative that exhibits robust folding and enhanced photostability (Zhong et al., 2019) mammalian codon-optimized
   2908..3065    +  CDS            lacZα (fragment): LacZα fragment of β-galactosidase; lacZ fragment
   3071..3170    -  misc_feature   bom (fragment): basis of mobility region from pBR322
   3272..3307    -  CDS            rop (fragment): Rop protein, which maintains plasmids at low copy number; rop
   3402..3506    +  promoter       AmpR promoter: bla
   3507..4367    +  CDS            AmpR: β-lactamase; bla; confers resistance to ampicillin, carbenicillin, and related antibiotics
   4538..217     +  rep_origin     ori (across the origin): high-copy-number ColE1/pMB1/pBR322/pUC origin of replication
