[The description below was written by a language model from this plasmid's Addgene catalogue record and pLannotate feature annotations shown in this document.]
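Description:
pUC19_msfGFP-TCOF1-repair-template is a homology-directed repair donor plasmid built on the pUC19 cloning backbone and catalogued as a CRISPR vector. Its stated purpose is to knock msfGFP into the human TCOF1 locus, which encodes treacle. It is a 4,909 nt high-copy plasmid propagated in E. coli through the pUC-type ColE1/pMB1 origin and selected with ampicillin via the β-lactamase gene and its native promoter. The remaining annotated backbone elements are typical pUC19 remnants: the CAP binding site, lac promoter and operator, fragments of lacI, lacZα, bom and rop, and a residual piece of the multiple cloning site. The insert was placed by Gibson assembly, and these backbone elements play no role in the editing function.

The only annotated payload feature is a GFP-family coding sequence of roughly 0.7 kb. The annotation tool matched it to SiriusGFP as a fragment, and it most likely corresponds to the msfGFP (monomeric superfolder GFP) named in the record. It sits between unannotated stretches of about 0.9 kb upstream and 0.6 kb downstream. These stretches presumably represent the TCOF1 genomic homology arms, although the feature table does not label them and the record does not give their boundaries. The tag is listed as N-terminal on TCOF1, so the design would fuse the fluorescent protein in frame at the start of the endogenous coding sequence, leaving expression under the native TCOF1 promoter. No mammalian promoter, selection marker, guide RNA cassette or Cas9 is annotated, so the nuclease and guide would have to be supplied separately. The resulting tagged cells allow live imaging of endogenous treacle, and the associated publication studies condensate microenvironments.
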