Addgene plasmid #237632: pUC19_msfGFP-TCOF1-repair-template
Purpose: For knock-in msfGFP to TCOF1 locus
Depositing lab: Denes Hnisz. Depositing organization: Max Planck Institute for Molecular Genetics. Publication: Probing condensate microenvironments with a micropeptide killswitch. Zhang Y, Stoppelkamp I, Fernandez-Pernas P, Allram M, Charman M, Magalhaes AP, Piedavent-Salomon M, Sommer G, Sung YC, Meyer K, Grams N, Halko E, Dongre S, Meierhofer D, Malszycki M, Ilik IA, Aktas T, Kraushar ML, Vastenhouw N, Weitzman MD, Grebien F, Niskanen H, Hnisz D. Nature. 2025 Jun 4. doi: 10.1038/s41586-025-09141-5. PubMed 40468084.
Backbone
  Vector backbone: pUC19
  Vector type: CRISPR
Growth in bacteria
  Bacterial resistance: Ampicillin, 100 μg/mL
  Growth temperature: 37°C
  Growth strain: DH5alpha
  Copy number: High Copy
Gene/Insert
  Gene/Insert name: TCOF1
  Species: H. sapiens (human)
  Entrez Gene: TCOF1 (a.k.a. MFD1, TCS, TCS1, treacle)
  Tag / fusion protein: msfGFP (N terminal on insert)
  Cloning method: Gibson Cloning
Terms and licenses: Academic/Nonprofit Terms; Industry Terms: Not Available to Industry
How to cite: pUC19_msfGFP-TCOF1-repair-template was a gift from Denes Hnisz (Addgene plasmid # 237632 ; http://n2t.net/addgene:237632 ; RRID:Addgene_237632)
